>Addgene plasmid #214532 | AiP1733 - pAAV-AiE2389m-minBG-SYFP2-WPRE-BGHpA | addgene full sequence | sequence record 432556 | Addgene NGS Result
CATCGCCCTGATAGACGGTTTTTCGCCCTTTGACGTTGGAGTCCACGTTCTTT
[37 nt withheld, positions 54-90]
ACTCTATCTCGGGCTATTCTTTTGATTTATAAGGGATTTTGCCGATTTCGGTCTATTGGTTAAAAAATGA
GCTGATTTAACAAAAATTTAACGCGAATTTTAACAAAATATTAACGTTTACAATTTTATGGTGCACTCTC
AGTACAATCTGCTCTGATGCCGCATAGTTAAGCCAGCCCCGACACCCGCCAACACCCGCTGACGCGCCCT
GACGGGCTTGTCTGCTCCCGGCATCCGCTTACAGACAAGCTGTGACCGTCTCCGGGAGCTGCATGTGTCA
GAGGTTTTCACCGTCATCACCGAAACGCGCGAGACGAAAGGGCCTCGTGATACGCCTATTTTTATAGGTT
AATGTCATGATAATAATGGTTTCTTAGACGTCAGGTGGCACTTTTCGGGGAAATGTGCGCGGAACCCCTA
TTTGTTTATTTTTCTAAATACATTCAAATATGTATCCGCTCATGAGACAATAACCCTGATAAATGCTTCA
ATAATATTGAAAAAGGAAGAGTATGAGTATTCAACATTTCCGTGTCGCCCTTATTCCCTTTTTTGCGGCA
TTTTGCCTTCCTGTTTTTGCTCACCCAGAAACGCTGGTGAAAGTAAAAGATGCTGAAGATCAGTTGGGTG
CACGAGTGGGTTACATCGAACTGGATCTCAACAGCGGTAAGATCCTTGAGAGTTTTCGCCCCGAAGAACG
TTTTCCAATGATGAGCACTTTTAAAGTTCTGCTATGTGGCGCGGTATTATCCCGTATTGACGCCGGGCAA
GAGCAACTCGGTCGCCGCATACACTATTCTCAGAATGACTTGGTTGAGTACTCACCAGTCACAGAAAAGC
ATCTTACGGATGGCATGACAGTAAGAGAATTATGCAGTGCTGCCATAACCATGAGTGATAACACTGCGGC
CAACTTACTTCTGACAACGATCGGAGGACCGAAGGAGCTAACCGCTTTTTTGCACAACATGGGGGATCAT
GTAACTCGCCTTGATCGTTGGGAACCGGAGCTGAATGAAGCCATACCAAACGACGAGCGTGACACCACGA
TGCCTGTAGCAATGGCAACAACGTTGCGCAAACTATTAACTGGCGAACTACTTACTCTAGCTTCCCGGCA
ACAATTAATAGACTGGATGGAGGCGGATAAAGTTGCAGGACCACTTCTGCGCTCGGCCCTTCCGGCTGGC
TGGTTTATTGCTGATAAATCTGGAGCCGGTGAGCGTGGGTCTCGCGGTATCATTGCAGCACTGGGGCCAG
ATGGTAAGCCCTCCCGTATCGTAGTTATCTACACGACGGGGAGTCAGGCAACTATGGATGAACGAAATAG
ACAGATCGCTGAGATAGGTGCCTCACTGATTAAGCATTGGTAACTGTCAGACCAAGTTTACTCATATATA
CTTTAGATTGATTTAAAACTTCATTTTTAATTTAAAAGGATCTAGGTGAAGATCCTTTTTGATAATCTCA
TGACCAAAATCCCTTAACGTGAGTTTTCGTTCCACTGAGCGTCAGACCCCGTAGAAAAGATCAAAGGATC
TTCTTGAGATCCTTTTTTTCTGCGCGTAATCTGCTGCTTGCAAACAAAAAAACCACCGCTACCAGCGGTG
GTTTGTTTGCCGGATCAAGAGCTACCAACTCTTTTTCCGAAGGTAACTGGCTTCAGCAGAGCGCAGATAC
CAAATACTGTTCTTCTAGTGTAGCCGTAGTTAGGCCACCACTTCAAGAACTCTGTAGCACCGCCTACATA
CCTCGCTCTGCTAATCCTGTTACCAGTGGCTGCTGCCAGTGGCGATAAGTCGTGTCTTACCGGGTTGGAC
TCAAGACGATAGTTACCGGATAAGGCGCAGCGGTCGGGCTGAACGGGGGGTTCGTGCACACAGCCCAGCT
TGGAGCGAACGACCTACACCGAACTGAGATACCTACAGCGTGAGCTATGAGAAAGCGCCACGCTTCCCGA
AGGGAGAAAGGCGGACAGGTATCCGGTAAGCGGCAGGGTCGGAACAGGAGAGCGCACGAGGGAGCTTCCA
GGGGGAAACGCCTGGTATCTTTATAGTCCTGTCGGGTTTCGCCACCTCTGACTTGAGCGTCGATTTTTGT
GATGCTCGTCAGGGGGGCGGAGCCTATGGAAAAACGCCAGCAACGCGGCCTTTTTACGGTTCCTGGCCTT
TTGCTGGCCTTTTGCTCACATGTCCTGCAGGCAGCTGCGCGCTCGCTCGCTCACTGAGGCCGCCCGGGCG
TCGGGCGACCTTTGGTCGCCCGGCCTCAGTGAGCGAGCGAGCGCGCAGAGAGGGAGTGGCCAACTCCATC
ACTAGGGGTTCCTGCGGCCGCACGCGTTGTAAGAGTAATAATCGATCTCCTCTTCTCATCCTGATCACAA
CCTGAGTGAAGTACAGTGCCATCTGGTCCCTCCATTTCAGAGTTAAAGTCAGGATAGAACATTTTCACAT
TAAATGGCTCATTGCACTTCTCATGCCCACAACTGAATCATAAAATATCTCTGTTTGGCTTTGTTGCCTA
GAAACTTAAACCCAGAGTATATTTACATCCATAAGTATATATAACTTTATCAAAGAATCACATAAAATTT
CATGAGAAGTATCTATTTACATAACTGTGATATAGATTTTGTGTATATATAATTTATATCCTTTGTATTT
CTTGCTATATTTGCTCACTATAAATTAGTTACACAAAACATATTTATTCTCTACTGTAAAATGAAAGTCA
TTATAGATAAGCTTCATACTTTGAAACTTCTGTCCTTCTACAGCCATATATTAGATCAAAATTGTAACCT
ATGGTTTTCACAGGAATATAACTGACTCCCATGGATATGCAAACACTGAAATTATATAACATATTGAAGT
ATATTGTGACCATGATTTTAATAGCATTAGAATTCTGGCAGCAGAAATGAAAAATGATAATTAAGACAGT
AGTTTTATCCTTTTTTATGATATTACATTCAGAGGTAAATAACTCAAGCCTAGTATAGCAACTTTCGGAG
CTCGGGCTGGGCATAAAAGTCAGGGCAGAGCCATCTATTGCTTACATTTGCTTCTGGGATCCAGATCTTT
CGAAGCTAGCGCTACCGGTCGCCACCATGGTGAGCAAGGGCGAGGAGCTGTTCACCGGGGTGGTGCCCAT
CCTGGTCGAGCTGGACGGCGACGTAAACGGCCACAAGTTCAGCGTGTCCGGCGAGGGCGAGGGCGATGCC
ACCTACGGCAAGCTGACCCTGAAGCTGATCTGCACCACCGGCAAGCTGCCCGTGCCCTGGCCCACCCTCG
TGACCACCCTGGGCTACGGCGTGCAGTGCTTCGCCCGCTACCCCGACCACATGAAGCAGCACGACTTCTT
CAAGTCCGCCATGCCCGAAGGCTACGTCCAGGAGCGCACCATCTTCTTCAAGGACGACGGCAACTACAAG
ACCCGCGCCGAGGTGAAGTTCGAGGGCGACACCCTGGTGAACCGCATCGAGCTGAAGGGCATCGACTTCA
AGGAGGACGGCAACATCCTGGGGCACAAGCTGGAGTACAACTACAACAGCCACAACGTCTATATCACCGC
CGACAAGCAGAAGAACGGCATCAAGGCCAACTTCAAGATCCGCCACAACATCGAGGACGGCGGCGTGCAG
CTCGCCGACCACTACCAGCAGAACACCCCCATCGGCGACGGCCCCGTGCTGCTGCCCGACAACCACTACC
TGAGCTACCAGTCCAAGCTGAGCAAAGACCCCAACGAGAAGCGCGATCACATGGTCCTGCTGGAGTTCGT
GACCGCCGCCGGGATCACTCTCGGCATGGACGAGCTGTACAAGTAAGTCGACGGCGCGCCGCGGCCGCGA
ATTCGATATCATAATCAACCTCTGGATTACAAAATTTGTGAAAGATTGACTGGTATTCTTAACTATGTTG
CTCCTTTTACGCTATGTGGATACGCTGCTTTAATGCCTTTGTATCATGCTATTGCTTCCCGTATGGCTTT
CATTTTCTCCTCCTTGTATAAATCCTGGTTAGTTCTTGCCACGGCGGAACTCATCGCCGCCTGCCTTGCC
CGCTGCTGGACAGGGGCTCGGCTGTTGGGCACTGACAATTCCGTGGCTCGAGAGATCTTCGACTGTGCCT
TCTAGTTGCCAGCCATCTGTTGTTTGCCCCTCCCCCGTGCCTTCCTTGACCCTGGAAGGTGCCACTCCCA
CTGTCCTTTCCTAATAAAATGAGGAAATTGCATCGCATTGTCTGAGTAGGTGTCATTCTATTCTGGGGGG
TGGGGTGGGGCAGGACAGCAAGGGGGAGGATTGGGAAGACAATAGCAGGCATGAGATCTCACGTGCGGAC
CGAGCGGCCGCAGGAACCCCTAGTGATGGAGTTGGCCACTCCCTCTCTGCGCGCTCGCTCGCTCACTGAG
GCCGGGCGACCAAAGGTCGCCCGACGCCCGGGCTTTGCCCGGGCGGCCTCAGTGAGCGAGCGAGCGCGCA
GCTGCCTGCAGGGGCGCCTGATGCGGTATTTTCTCCTTACGCATCTGTGCGGTATTTCACACCGCATA
[95 nt withheld, positions 4639-4733]
T
[46 nt withheld, positions 4735-4780]
C
[115 nt withheld, positions 4782-4896]
Features (pLannotate 1.2.2; 14 found; start..end, strand, type, name):
    217..266     -  misc_feature   bom (fragment): basis of mobility region from pBR322
    368..403     -  CDS            rop (fragment): Rop protein, which maintains plasmids at low copy number; rop
    498..602     +  promoter       AmpR promoter: bla
    603..1463    +  CDS            AmpR: β-lactamase; bla; confers resistance to ampicillin, carbenicillin, and related antibiotics
   1634..2222    +  rep_origin     ori: high-copy-number ColE1/pMB1/pBR322/pUC origin of replication
   2295..2322    +  repeat_region  AAV2 ITR (fragment): inverted terminal repeat of adeno-associated virus serotype 2 inverted
   2351..2378    +  repeat_region  AAV2 ITR (fragment): inverted terminal repeat of adeno-associated virus serotype 2 inverted
   3197..3913    +  CDS            SYFP2: SYFP2 is a basic (constitutively fluorescent) yellow fluorescent protein published in 2006, derived from Aequorea victoria. It is reported to be a very rapidly-maturing monomer with moderate acid sensitivity.
   3953..4110    +  misc_feature   WPRE (fragment): woodchuck hepatitis virus posttranscriptional regulatory element
   4116..4196    +  misc_feature   WPRE (fragment): woodchuck hepatitis virus posttranscriptional regulatory element
   4213..4324    +  polyA_signal   bGH poly(A) signal: bovine growth hormone polyadenylation signal
   4442..4582    +  repeat_region  AAV2 ITR: inverted terminal repeat of adeno-associated virus serotype 2 inverted
   4587..4638    -  misc_feature   bom (fragment): basis of mobility region from pBR322
   4657..216     +  rep_origin     f1 ori (across the origin) (sequence partly withheld): f1 bacteriophage origin of replication; arrow indicates direction of (+) strand synthesis
