[The description below was written by a language model from this plasmid's Addgene catalogue record and pLannotate feature annotations shown in this document.]
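Description:
AiP1733 - pAAV-AiE2389m-minBG-SYFP2-WPRE-BGHpA is an AAV transfer plasmid built on a pAAV2 backbone, intended for packaging into recombinant adeno-associated virus and delivery to brain tissue. In bacteria it is maintained as a high-copy plasmid through a ColE1/pUC-type origin and selected with ampicillin via the β-lactamase gene and its native promoter. The backbone also carries an f1 phage origin and small remnants of the pBR322 bom and rop regions. The annotated sequence is 4,896 nt.

The payload lies between AAV2 inverted terminal repeats, which provide the signals for replication and encapsidation of the vector genome. The right-hand ITR is annotated intact, whereas the left-hand one is detected only as two short fragments, which may reflect either the annotation or the difficulty of sequencing these structured repeats. Downstream of the left ITR is an unannotated stretch of roughly 800 nt that, judging by the construct name and catalogue entry, would hold the AiE2389m enhancer and the minBG minimal promoter, though neither is marked in the feature table. A minimal promoter has little activity alone, so expression depends on the adjacent enhancer, which is described as designed to direct transgene expression to specific brain cell populations. The record does not say which populations. The reporter is SYFP2, a rapidly maturing monomeric yellow fluorescent protein derived from Aequorea victoria. It is followed by a WPRE (annotated as two fragments, suggesting a shortened version) to boost transcript stability and expression, and by the bovine growth hormone polyadenylation signal. The construct belongs to a collection of enhancer AAVs developed for genetic access to cortical cell types, and it serves to label enhancer-defined cells with fluorescence.
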