Addgene plasmid #214532: AiP1733 - pAAV-AiE2389m-minBG-SYFP2-WPRE-BGHpA
Purpose: AiE2389m is an enhancer sequence, designed to drive AAV-mediated transgene expression in specific populations of brain cells
Depositing lab: Allen Institute for Brain Science & Bosiljka Tasic. Depositing organization: Allen Institute. Publication: A suite of enhancer AAVs and transgenic mouse lines for genetic access to cortical cell types. Ben-Simon Y, Hooper M, Narayan S, Daigle TL, Dwivedi D, Way SW, Oster A, Stafford DA, Mich JK, Taormina MJ, Martinez RA, Opitz-Araya X, Roth JR, Alexander JR, Allen S, Amster A, Arbuckle J, Ayala A, Baker PM, Bakken TE, Barcelli T, Barta S, Bendrick J, Bertagnolli D, Bielstein C, Bishwakarma P, Bowlus J, Boyer G, Brouner K, Casian B, Casper T, Chakka AB, Chakrabarty R, Chance RK, Chavan S, Clark M, Colbert K, Collman F, Daniel S, Departee M, DiValentin P, Donadio N, Dotson N, Egdorf T, Fliss T, Gabitto M, Garcia J, Gary A, Gasperini M, Gloe J, Goldy J, Gore BB, Graybuck L, Greisman N, Haeseleer F, Halterman C, Haradon Z, Hastings SD, Helback O, Ho W, Hockemeyer D, Huang C, Huff S, Hunker A, Johansen N, Jones D, Juneau Z, Kalmbach B, Kannan M, Khem S, Kussick E, Kutsal R, Larsen R, Lee C, Lee AY, Leibly M, Lenz GH, Li S, Liang E, Lusk N, Madigan Z, Malloy J, Malone J, McCue R, Melchor J, Mollenkopf T, Moosman S, Morin E, Newman D, Ng L, Ngo K, Omstead V, Otto S, Oyama A, Pena N, Pham T, Phillips E, Pom CA, Potekhina L, Ransford S, Ray PL, Rette D, Reynoldson C, Rimorin C, Rocha D, Ruiz A, Sanchez REA, Sawyer L, Sedeno-Cortes A, Sevigny JP, Shapovalova N, Shepard N, Shulga L, Sigler AR, Siverts L, Soliman S, Somasundaram S, Staats B, Stewart K, Szelenyi E, Tieu M, Trader C, Tran A, van Velthoven CTJ, Walker M, Wang Y, Weed N, Wirthlin M, Wood T, Wynalda B, Yao Z, Zhou T, Ariza J, Dee N, Reding M, Ronellenfitch K, Mufti S, Sunkin SM, Smith KA, Esposito L, Waters J, Thyagarajan B, Yao S, Lein ES, Zeng H, Levi BP, Ngai J, Ting JT, Tasic B. Cell. 2025 May 16:S0092-8674(25)00513-6. doi: 10.1016/j.cell.2025.05.002. PubMed 40403729.
Backbone
  Vector backbone: pAAV2
  Vector type: AAV
Growth in bacteria
  Bacterial resistance: Ampicillin, 100 μg/mL
  Growth temperature: 37°C
  Growth strain: NEB Stable
  Copy number: High Copy
Gene/Insert
  Gene/Insert name: SYFP2
  Species: Synthetic
  Promoter: minBG
  Cloning method: Gibson Cloning
Terms and licenses: Academic/Nonprofit Terms; Industry Terms: Not Available to Industry
Depositor comments: 5' Cloning Site: SgrAI (destroyed), 3' Cloning Site: SgrAI (destroyed). Please visit https://doi.org/10.1101/2024.06.10.597244 for bioRxiv preprint.
How to cite: AiP1733 - pAAV-AiE2389m-minBG-SYFP2-WPRE-BGHpA was a gift from Allen Institute for Brain Science & Bosiljka Tasic (Addgene plasmid # 214532 ; http://n2t.net/addgene:214532 ; RRID:Addgene_214532)
